Addgene plasmid #98395: pSLIK TT 3xFLAG LacZ hygro
Purpose: Lentiviral vector for inducible expression of LacZ with 3xFLAG N-terminal tag
Depositing lab: Kevin Janes. Depositing organization: University of Virginia. Publication: Tumor-Suppressor Inactivation of GDF11 Occurs by Precursor Sequestration in Triple-Negative Breast Cancer. Bajikar SS, Wang CC, Borten MA, Pereira EJ, Atkins KA, Janes KA. Dev Cell. 2017 Nov 20;43(4):418-435.e13. doi: 10.1016/j.devcel.2017.10.027. PubMed 29161592.
Backbone
  Vector backbone: pSLIK-hygro
  Backbone manufacturer: Addgene #25737
  Backbone size w/o insert (bp): 13918
  Total vector size (bp): 15763
  Vector type: Mammalian Expression, Lentiviral
  Selectable markers: Hygromycin
Growth in bacteria
  Bacterial resistance: Ampicillin, 100 μg/mL
  Growth temperature: 30°C
  Growth strain: NEB Stable
  Copy number: Unknown
Gene/Insert
  Gene/Insert name: LacZ
  Insert size (bp): 3207
  Tag / fusion protein: 3xFLAG (N terminal on insert)
  Cloning method: Gateway Cloning
  Sequencing primers: 5′ CMV-F; 3′ hUBCpro-R
Terms and licenses: Academic/Nonprofit Terms; Industry Terms: Not Available to Industry
Depositor comments: Lentiviral mammalian expression plasmid for inducible expression of 3xFLAG LacZ; recombined from Addgene #83093 and Addgene #25737.
How to cite: pSLIK TT 3xFLAG LacZ hygro was a gift from Kevin Janes (Addgene plasmid # 98395 ; http://n2t.net/addgene:98395 ; RRID:Addgene_98395)
