[The description below was written by a language model from this plasmid's Addgene catalogue record and pLannotate feature annotations shown in this document.]
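Description:
pSLIK TT 3xFLAG LacZ hygro is a single-vector, doxycycline-inducible lentiviral expression plasmid of about 15.8 kb. It was made by Gateway recombination of a 3xFLAG-LacZ entry cassette into the pSLIK-hygro destination backbone. In bacteria it is maintained through a high-copy ColE1/pUC-type origin and selected with ampicillin (AmpR under its own promoter). An f1 origin and an SV40/EM7-driven BleoR (Zeocin resistance) cassette also sit in the backbone, outside the viral region. The viral genome is transcribed from a CMV enhancer/promoter fused to a truncated HIV-1 5' LTR. It carries the Ψ packaging signal with a gag fragment, the RRE for Rev-dependent export, the cPPT/CTS, a WPRE, and a downstream truncated LTR followed by the bGH polyadenylation signal. This layout depends on packaging functions being supplied in trans.

Between the attB1 and attB2 recombination scars lies the inducible payload. A tight TRE promoter (seven tet operators upstream of a minimal CMV promoter) drives β-galactosidase (lacZ) carrying an N-terminal 3xFLAG epitope. Immediately downstream, the human UbC promoter constitutively expresses a bicistronic transcript encoding the reverse tetracycline transactivator rtTA3, followed by an EMCV IRES and the hygromycin resistance gene. Transduced mammalian cells can therefore be selected with hygromycin and already contain the transactivator. Adding doxycycline allows rtTA3 to bind the TRE and switch on 3xFLAG-LacZ.

The record states the purpose simply as inducible expression of tagged LacZ. Such a construct would plausibly serve as an epitope-matched, non-specific control alongside other inducible 3xFLAG-tagged genes, though the record does not say so.
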