Features (pLannotate 1.2.2; 42 found; start..end, strand, type, name):
    152..531     +  enhancer       CMV enhancer: human cytomegalovirus immediate early enhancer
    532..731     +  promoter       CMV promoter: human cytomegalovirus (CMV) immediate early promoter
    749..929     +  LTR            5' LTR (truncated): truncated 5' long terminal repeat (LTR) from HIV-1
    976..1101    +  misc_feature   HIV-1 Ψ: packaging signal of human immunodeficiency virus type 1
   1085..1448    +  CDS            HIV-1 gag (fragment): gag protein from human immunodeficiency virus 1; gag
   1594..1827    +  misc_feature   RRE: The Rev response element (RRE) of HIV-1 allows for Rev-dependent mRNA export from the nucleus to the cytoplasm.
   2204..2304    +  CDS            Rev (fragment): human immunodeficiency virus 1 (HIV-1) Rev protein; rev; enhances nuclear export of unspliced and incompletely spliced viral mRNAs
   2354..2471    +  misc_feature   cPPT/CTS: central polypurine tract and central termination sequence of HIV-1
   2528..2552    +  protein_bind   attB1: mutant version of attB; recombination site for the Gateway® BP reaction BP Clonase™
   2584..2898    +  promoter       tight TRE promoter: Tet-responsive promoter PTight, consisting of seven tet operator sequences followed by the minimal CMV promoter
   2907..2972    +  CDS            3xFLAG: three tandem FLAG® epitope tags, followed by an enterokinase cleavage site
   2979..6024    +  CDS            lacZ (fragment): β-galactosidase; lacZ
   6062..6086    -  protein_bind   attB2: mutant version of attB; recombination site for the Gateway® BP reaction BP Clonase™
   6136..7347    +  promoter       UbC promoter: human ubiquitin C promoter
   7412..7464    +  misc_feature   MCS (fragment): multiple cloning site
   7472..8169    +  CDS            rtTA3 (fragment): reverse tetracycline transactivator 3 activates expression from Tet-responsive promoters in the presence of doxycycline
   8099..8209    +  CDS            VP48: 3 tandem repeats of the minimal activation domain of herpes simplex virus VP16 (Cheng et al., 2013)
   8366..8828    +  misc_feature   IRES: internal ribosome entry site (IRES) of the encephalomyocarditis virus (EMCV)
   8886..9906    +  CDS            HygR (fragment): aminoglycoside phosphotransferase from E. coli; aph(4)-Ia; confers resistance to hygromycin
   9924..10202   +  CDS            yokD (fragment): YOKD_BACSU - Experimental evidence at protein level: Swiss-Prot protein existence level 1. May contribute to antibiotic resistance. From Bacillus subtilis (strain 168).
  10232..10315   +  CDS            large T antigen (fragment): large T antigen from SV40 (simian virus 40)
  10349..10372   +  misc_feature   MCS (fragment): pBluescript multiple cloning site
  10372..10960   +  misc_feature   WPRE: woodchuck hepatitis virus posttranscriptional regulatory element
  10961..10980   +  misc_feature   MCS (fragment): pBluescript multiple cloning site
  10982..11482   +  CDS            nef (fragment): NEF_HV1LA - Experimental evidence at protein level: Swiss-Prot protein existence level 1. Extracellular Nef protein targets CD4(+) T-lymphocytes for apoptosis by interacting with CXCR4 surface receptors. From Human immunodeficiency virus type 1 group M subtype B (isolate Lai) (HIV-1).
  11489..11669   +  LTR            5' LTR (truncated): truncated 5' long terminal repeat (LTR) from HIV-1
  11701..11925   +  polyA_signal   bGH poly(A) signal: bovine growth hormone polyadenylation signal
  11929..11950   +  promoter       SV40 promoter (fragment): SV40 enhancer and early promoter
  11971..12399   +  rep_origin     f1 ori (sequence partly withheld): f1 bacteriophage origin of replication; arrow indicates direction of (+) strand synthesis
  12413..12742   +  promoter       SV40 promoter: SV40 enhancer and early promoter
  12790..12837   +  promoter       EM7 promoter: synthetic bacterial promoter&nbsp
  12856..13230   +  CDS            BleoR: antibiotic-binding protein; Sh ble from Streptoalloteichus hindustanus; confers resistance to bleomycin, phleomycin, and Zeocin™
  13240..13365   +  CDS            ble (fragment): BLE_KLEPN - Experimental evidence at protein level: Swiss-Prot protein existence level 1. Binding protein with a strong affinity to the bleomycin family of antibiotics. Binds to CL990; an antimitotic-antibiotic compound. From Klebsiella pneumoniae.
  13360..13481   +  polyA_signal   SV40 poly(A) signal: SV40 polyadenylation signal
  13552..13574   -  protein_bind   lac operator (fragment): The lac repressor binds to the lac operator to inhibit transcription in E. coli. This inhibition can be relieved by adding lactose or isopropyl-β-D-thiogalactopyranoside (IPTG). lac repressor encoded by lacI
  13578..13608   -  promoter       lac promoter: promoter for the E. coli lac operon
  13623..13644   -  protein_bind   CAP binding site: CAP binding activates transcription in the presence of cAMP. E. coli catabolite activator protein
  13657..13749   -  CDS            lacI (fragment): lac repressor; lacI; The lac repressor binds to the lac operator to inhibit transcription in E. coli. This inhibition can be relieved by adding lactose or isopropyl-β-D-thiogalactopyranoside (IPTG).
  13932..14520   -  rep_origin     ori: high-copy-number ColE1/pMB1/pBR322/pUC origin of replication
  14691..15551   -  CDS            AmpR: β-lactamase; bla; confers resistance to ampicillin, carbenicillin, and related antibiotics
  15552..15656   -  promoter       AmpR promoter: bla
  15715..15767   -  misc_feature   bom (fragment): basis of mobility region from pBR322
>Addgene plasmid #98395 | pSLIK TT 3xFLAG LacZ hygro | addgene full sequence | sequence record 183913 | Addgene NGS Result
CTCCCTGCTTGTGTGTTGGAGGTCGCTGAGTAGTGCGCGAGCAAAATTTAAGCTACAACAAGGCAAGGCT
TGACCGACAATTGCATGAAGAATCTGCTTAGGGTTAGGCGTTTTGCGCTGCTTCGCGATGTACGGGCCAG
ATATACGCGTTGACATTGATTATTGACTAGTTATTAATAGTAATCAATTACGGGGTCATTAGTTCATAGC
CCATATATGGAGTTCCGCGTTACATAACTTACGGTAAATGGCCCGCCTGGCTGACCGCCCAACGACCCCC
GCCCATTGACGTCAATAATGACGTATGTTCCCATAGTAACGCCAATAGGGACTTTCCATTGACGTCAATG
GGTGGAGTATTTACGGTAAACTGCCCACTTGGCAGTACATCAAGTGTATCATATGCCAAGTACGCCCCCT
ATTGACGTCAATGACGGTAAATGGCCCGCCTGGCATTATGCCCAGTACATGACCTTATGGGACTTTCCTA
CTTGGCAGTACATCTACGTATTAGTCATCGCTATTACCATGGTGATGCGGTTTTGGCAGTACATCAATGG
GCGTGGATAGCGGTTTGACTCACGGGGATTTCCAAGTCTCCACCCCATTGACGTCAATGGGAGTTTGTTT
TGGCACCAAAATCAACGGGACTTTCCAAAATGTCGTAACAACTCCGCCCCATTGACGCAAATGGGCGGTA
GGCGTGTACGGTGGGAGGTCTATATAAGCAGCGCGTTTTGCCTGTACTGGGTCTCTCTGGTTAGACCAGA
TCTGAGCCTGGGAGCTCTCTGGCTAACTAGGGAACCCACTGCTTAAGCCTCAATAAAGCTTGCCTTGAGT
GCTTCAAGTAGTGTGTGCCCGTCTGTTGTGTGACTCTGGTAACTAGAGATCCCTCAGACCCTTTTAGTCA
GTGTGGAAAATCTCTAGCAGTGGCGCCCGAACAGGGACTTGAAAGCGAAAGGGAAACCAGAGGAGCTCTC
TCGACGCAGGACTCGGCTTGCTGAAGCGCGCACGGCAAGAGGCGAGGGGCGGCGACTGGTGAGTACGCCA
AAAATTTTGACTAGCGGAGGCTAGAAGGAGAGAGATGGGTGCGAGAGCGTCAGTATTAAGCGGGGGAGAA
TTAGATCGCGATGGGAAAAAATTCGGTTAAGGCCAGGGGGAAAGAAAAAATATAAATTAAAACATATAGT
ATGGGCAAGCAGGGAGCTAGAACGATTCGCAGTTAATCCTGGCCTGTTAGAAACATCAGAAGGCTGTAGA
CAAATACTGGGACAGCTACAACCATCCCTTCAGACAGGATCAGAAGAACTTAGATCATTATATAATACAG
TAGCAACCCTCTATTGTGTGCATCAAAGGATAGAGATAAAAGACACCAAGGAAGCTTTAGACAAGATAGA
GGAAGAGCAAAACAAAAGTAAGACCACCGCACAGCAAGCGGCCGCTGATCTTCAGACCTGGAGGAGGAGA
TATGAGGGACAATTGGAGAAGTGAATTATATAAATATAAAGTAGTAAAAATTGAACCATTAGGAGTAGCA
CCCACCAAGGCAAAGAGAAGAGTGGTGCAGAGAGAAAAAAGAGCAGTGGGAATAGGAGCTTTGTTCCTTG
GGTTCTTGGGAGCAGCAGGAAGCACTATGGGCGCAGCGTCAATGACGCTGACGGTACAGGCCAGACAATT
ATTGTCTGGTATAGTGCAGCAGCAGAACAATTTGCTGAGGGCTATTGAGGCGCAACAGCATCTGTTGCAA
CTCACAGTCTGGGGCATCAAGCAGCTCCAGGCAAGAATCCTGGCTGTGGAAAGATACCTAAAGGATCAAC
AGCTCCTGGGGATTTGGGGTTGCTCTGGAAAACTCATTTGCACCACTGCTGTGCCTTGGAATGCTAGTTG
GAGTAATAAATCTCTGGAACAGATTTGGAATCACACGACCTGGATGGAGTGGGACAGAGAAATTAACAAT
TACACAAGCTTAATACACTCCTTAATTGAAGAATCGCAAAACCAGCAAGAAAAGAATGAACAAGAATTAT
TGGAATTAGATAAATGGGCAAGTTTGTGGAATTGGTTTAACATAACAAATTGGCTGTGGTATATAAAATT
ATTCATAATGATAGTAGGAGGCTTGGTAGGTTTAAGAATAGTTTTTGCTGTACTTTCTATAGTGAATAGA
GTTAGGCAGGGATATTCACCATTATCGTTTCAGACCCACCTCCCAACCCCGAGGGGACCCGACAGGCCCG
AAGGAATAGAAGAAGAAGGTGGAGAGAGAGACAGAGACAGATCCATTCGATTAGTGAACGGATCGGCACT
GCGTGCGCCAATTCTGCAGACAAATGGCAGTATTCATCCACAATTTTAAAAGAAAAGGGGGGATTGGGGG
GTACAGTGCAGGGGAAAGAATAGTAGACATAATAGCAACAGACATACAAACTAAAGAATTACAAAAACAA
ATTACAAAAATTCAAAATTTTCGGGTTTATTACAGGGACAGCAGAGATCCAGTTTGGTTAATTCTAGACA
GTTATCAACAAGTTTGTACAAAAAAGCAGGCTTTAAAGGAACCAATTCAGTCGACTGGATCCCGAGTTTA
CTCCCTATCAGTGATAGAGAACGTATGTCGAGTTTACTCCCTATCAGTGATAGAGAACGATGTCGAGTTT
ACTCCCTATCAGTGATAGAGAACGTATGTCGAGTTTACTCCCTATCAGTGATAGAGAACGTATGTCGAGT
TTACTCCCTATCAGTGATAGAGAACGTATGTCGAGTTTATCCCTATCAGTGATAGAGAACGTATGTCGAG
TTTACTCCCTATCAGTGATAGAGAACGTATGTCGAGGTAGGCGTGTACGGTGGGAGGCCTATATAAGCAG
AGCTCGTTTAGTGAACCGTCAGATCGCCACTAGATGGACTACAAAGACCATGACGGTGATTATAAAGATC
ATGACATCGATTACAAGGATGACGATGACAAGACTAGTGTCGTTTTACAACGTCGTGACTGGGAAAACCC
TGGCGTTACCCAACTTAATCGCCTTGCAGCACATCCCCCTTTCGCCAGCTGGCGTAATAGCGAAGAGGCC
CGCACCGATCGCCCTTCCCAACAGTTGCGCAGCCTGAATGGCGAATGGCGCTTTGCCTGGTTTCCGGCAC
CAGAAGCGGTGCCGGAAAGCTGGCTGGAGTGCGATCTTCCTGAGGCCGATACTGTCGTCGTCCCCTCAAA
CTGGCAGATGCACGGTTACGATGCGCCCATCTACACCAACGTGACCTATCCCATTACGGTCAATCCGCCG
TTTGTTCCCACGGAGAATCCGACGGGTTGTTACTCGCTCACATTTAATGTTGATGAAAGCTGGCTACAGG
AAGGCCAGACGCGAATTATTTTTGATGGCGTTAACTCGGCGTTTCATCTGTGGTGCAACGGGCGCTGGGT
CGGTTACGGCCAGGACAGTCGTTTGCCGTCTGAATTTGACCTGAGCGCATTTTTACGCGCCGGAGAAAAC
CGCCTCGCGGTGATGGTGCTGCGCTGGAGTGACGGCAGTTATCTGGAAGATCAGGATATGTGGCGGATGA
GCGGCATTTTCCGTGACGTCTCGTTGCTGCATAAACCGACTACACAAATCAGCGATTTCCATGTTGCCAC
TCGCTTTAATGATGATTTCAGCCGCGCTGTACTGGAGGCTGAAGTTCAGATGTGCGGCGAGTTGCGTGAC
TACCTACGGGTAACAGTTTCTTTATGGCAGGGTGAAACGCAGGTCGCCAGCGGCACCGCGCCTTTCGGCG
GTGAAATTATCGATGAGCGTGGTGGTTATGCCGATCGCGTCACACTACGTCTGAACGTCGAAAACCCGAA
ACTGTGGAGCGCCGAAATCCCGAATCTCTATCGTGCGGTGGTTGAACTGCACACCGCCGACGGCACGCTG
ATTGAAGCAGAAGCCTGCGATGTCGGTTTCCGCGAGGTGCGGATTGAAAATGGTCTGCTGCTGCTGAACG
GCAAGCCGTTGCTGATTCGAGGCGTTAACCGTCACGAGCATCATCCTCTGCATGGTCAGGTCATGGATGA
GCAGACGATGGTGCAGGATATCCTGCTGATGAAGCAGAACAACTTTAACGCCGTGCGCTGTTCGCATTAT
CCGAACCATCCGCTGTGGTACACGCTGTGCGACCGCTACGGCCTGTATGTGGTGGATGAAGCCAATATTG
AAACCCACGGCATGGTGCCAATGAATCGTCTGACCGATGATCCGCGCTGGCTACCGGCGATGAGCGAACG
CGTAACGCGAATGGTGCAGCGCGATCGTAATCACCCGAGTGTGATCATCTGGTCGCTGGGGAATGAATCA
GGCCACGGCGCTAATCACGACGCGCTGTATCGCTGGATCAAATCTGTCGATCCTTCCCGCCCGGTGCAGT
ATGAAGGCGGCGGAGCCGACACCACGGCCACCGATATTATTTGCCCGATGTACGCGCGCGTGGATGAAGA
CCAGCCCTTCCCGGCTGTGCCGAAATGGTCCATCAAAAAATGGCTTTCGCTACCTGGAGAGACGCGCCCG
CTGATCCTTTGCGAATACGCCCACGCGATGGGTAACAGTCTTGGCGGTTTCGCTAAATACTGGCAGGCGT
TTCGTCAGTATCCCCGTTTACAGGGCGGCTTCGTCTGGGACTGGGTGGATCAGTCGCTGATTAAATATGA
TGAAAACGGCAACCCGTGGTCGGCTTACGGCGGTGATTTTGGCGATACGCCGAACGATCGCCAGTTCTGT
ATGAACGGTCTGGTCTTTGCCGACCGCACGCCGCATCCAGCGCTGACGGAAGCAAAACACCAGCAGCAGT
TTTTCCAGTTCCGTTTATCCGGGCAAACCATCGAAGTGACCAGCGAATACCTGTTCCGTCATAGCGATAA
CGAGCTCCTGCACTGGATGGTGGCGCTGGATGGTAAGCCGCTGGCAAGCGGTGAAGTGCCTCTGGATGTC
GCTCCACAAGGTAAACAGTTGATTGAACTGCCTGAACTACCGCAGCCGGAGAGCGCCGGGCAACTCTGGC
TCACAGTACGCGTAGTGCAACCGAACGCGACCGCATGGTCAGAAGCCGGCCACATCAGCGCCTGGCAGCA
GTGGCGTCTGGCGGAAAACCTCAGTGTGACGCTCCCCGCCGCGTCCCACGCCATCCCGCATCTGACCACC
AGCGAAATGGATTTTTGCATCGAGCTGGGTAATAAGCGTTGGCAATTTAACCGCCAGTCAGGCTTTCTTT
CACAGATGTGGATTGGCGATAAAAAACAACTGCTGACGCCGCTGCGCGATCAGTTCACCCGTGCACCGCT
GGATAACGACATTGGCGTAAGTGAAGCGACCCGCATTGACCCTAACGCCTGGGTCGAACGCTGGAAGGCG
GCGGGCCATTACCAGGCCGAAGCAGCGTTGTTGCAGTGCACGGCAGATACACTTGCTGACGCGGTGCTGA
TTACGACCGCTCACGCGTGGCAGCATCAGGGGAAAACCTTATTTATCAGCCGGAAAACCTACCGGATTGA
TGGTAGTGGTCAAATGGCGATTACCGTTGATGTTGAAGTGGCGAGCGATACACCGCATCCGGCGCGGATT
GGCCTGAACTGCCAGCTGGCGCAGGTAGCAGAGCGGGTAAACTGGCTCGGATTAGGGCCGCAAGAAAACT
ATCCCGACCGCCTTACTGCCGCCTGTTTTGACCGCTGGGATCTGCCATTGTCAGACATGTATACCCCGTA
CGTCTTCCCGAGCGAAAACGGTCTGCGCTGCGGGACGCGCGAATTGAATTATGGCCCACACCAGTGGCGC
GGCGACTTCCAGTTCAACATCAGCCGCTACAGTCAACAGCAACTGATGGAAACCAGCCATCGCCATCTGC
TGCACGCGGAAGAAGGCACATGGCTGAATATCGACGGTTTCCATATGGGGATTGGTGGAGACGACTCCTG
GAGCCCGTCAGTATCGGCGGAATTACAGCTGAGCGCCGGTCGCTACCATTACCAGTTGGTCTGGTGTCAA
AAATGACAATTGGAAGACTAATGCGTTTTCGAGATATCTAGACCCAGCTTTCTTGTACAAAGTGGTTGAT
AACATCTCGAGCCATAAAGATGGTTAATTAACCCACCCAAGATCTGGCCTCCGCGCCGGGTTTTGGCGCC
TCCCGCGGGCGCCCCCCTCCTCACGGCGAGCGCTGCCACGTCAGACGAAGGGCGCAGCGAGCGTCCTGAT
CCTTCCGCCCGGACGCTCAGGACAGCGGCCCGCTGCTCATAAGACTCGGCCTTAGAACCCCAGTATCAGC
AGAAGGACATTTTAGGACGGGACTTGGGTGACTCTAGGGCACTGGTTTTCTTTCCAGAGAGCGGAACAGG
CGAGGAAAAGTAGTCCCTTCTCGGCGATTCTGCGGAGGGATCTCCGTGGGGCGGTGAACGCCGATGATTA
TATAAGGACGCGCCGGGTGTGGCACAGCTAGTTCCGTCGCAGCCGGGATTTGGGTCGCGGTTCTTGTTTG
TGGATCGCTGTGATCGTCACTTGGTGAGTAGCGGGCTGCTGGGCTGGCCGGGGCTTTCGTGGCCGCCGGG
CCGCTCGGTGGGACGGAAGCGTGTGGAGAGACCGCCAAGGGCTGTAGTCTGGGTCCGCGAGCAAGGTTGC
CCTGAACTGGGGGTTGGGGGGAGCGCAGCAAAATGGCGGCTGTTCCCGAGTCTTGAATGGAAGACGCTTG
TGAGGCGGGCTGTGAGGTCGTTGAAACAAGGTGGGGGGCATGGTGGGCGGCAAGAACCCAAGGTCTTGAG
GCCTTCGCTAATGCGGGAAAGCTCTTATTCGGGTGAGATGGGCTGGGGCACCATCTGGGGACCCTGACGT
GAAGTTTGTCACTGACTGGAGAACTCGGTTTGTCGTCTGTTGCGGGGGCGGCAGTTATGGCGGTGCCGTT
GGGCAGTGCACCCGTACCTTTGGGAGCGCGCGCCCTCGTCGTGTCGTGACGTCACCCGTTCTGTTGGCTT
ATAATGCAGGGTGGGGCCACCTGCCGGTAGGTGTGCGGTAGGCTTTTCTCCGTCGCAGGACGCAGGGTTC
GGGCCTAGGGTAGGCTCTCCTGAATCGACAGGCGCCGGACCTCTGGTGAGGGGAGGGATAAGTGAGGCGT
CAGTTTCTTTGGTCGGTTTTATGTACCTATCTTCTTAAGTAGCTGAAGCTCCGGTTTTGAACTATGCGCT
CGGGGTTGGCGAGTGTGTTTTGTGAAGTTTTTTAGGCACCTTTTGAAATGTAATCATTTGGGTCAATATG
TAATTTTCAGTGTTAGACTAGTAAATTGTCCGCTAAATTCTGGCCGTTTTTGGCTTTTTTGTTAGACGAA
GCTTGGTACCGAGCTCGGATCTCCACCCCGTACCGGTCCTGCAGGATTTAAATGGCGCGCCGCTAGCGCT
ACCGGACTCAGATCTCGAGCTCAAGCTTCGAATTCTGCAGTCGAATTCACCATGTCTAGACTGGACAAGA
GCAAAGTCATAAACGGAGCTCTGGAATTACTCAATGGTGTCGGTATCGAAGGCCTGACGACAAGGAAACT
CGCTCAAAAGCTGGGAGTTGAGCAGCCTACCCTGTACTGGCACGTGAAGAACAAGCGGGCCCTGCTCGAT
GCCCTGCCAATCGAGATGCTGGACAGGCATCATACCCACTTCTGCCCCCTGGAAGGCGAGTCATGGCAAG
ACTTTCTGCGGAACAACGCCAAGTCATACCGCTGTGCTCTCCTCTCACATCGCGACGGGGCTAAAGTGCA
TCTCGGCACCCGCCCAACAGAGAAACAGTACGAAACCCTGGAAAATCAGCTCGCGTTCCTGTGTCAGCAA
GGCTTCTCCCTGGAGAACGCACTGTACGCTCTGTCCGCCGTGGGCCACTTTACACTGGGCTGCGTATTGG
AGGAACAGGAGCATCAAGTAGCAAAAGAGGAAAGAGAGACACCTACCACCGATTCTATGCCCCCACTTCT
GAGACAAGCAATTGAGCTGTTCGACCGGCAGGGAGCCGAACCTGCCTTCCTTTTCGGCCTGGAACTAATC
ATATGTGGCCTGGAGAAACAGCTAAAGTGCGAAAGCGGCGGGCCGACCGACGCCCTTGACGATTTTGACT
TAGACATGCTCCCAGCCGATGCCCTTGACGACTTTGACCTTGATATGCTGCCTGCTGACGCTCTTGACGA
TTTTGACCTTGACATGCTCCCCGGGTAACTAAGTAAGGATCCGCGGCCGCACTAGAGGAATTCCGCCCCT
CTCCCCCCCCCCCCCTAACGTTACTGGCCGAAGCCGCTTGGAATAAGGCCGGTGTGCGTTTGTCTATATG
TTATTTTCCACCATATTGCCGTCTTTTGGCAATGTGAGGGCCCGGAAACCTGGCCCTGTCTTCTTGACGA
GCATTCCTAGGGGTCTTTCCCCTCTCGCCAAAGGAATGCAAGGTCTGTTGAATGTCGTGAAGGAAGCAGT
TCCTCTGGAAGCTTCTTGAAGACAAACAACGTCTGTAGCGACCCTTTGCAGGCAGCGGAACCCCCCACCT
GGCGACAGGTGCCTCTGCGGCCAAAAGCCACGTGTATAAGATACACCTGCAAAGGCGGCACAACCCCAGT
GCCACGTTGTGAGTTGGATAGTTGTGGAAAGAGTCAAATGGCTCTCCTCAAGCGTATTCAACAAGGGGCT
GAAGGATGCCCAGAAGGTACCCCATTGTATGGGATCTGATCTGGGGCCTCGGTGCACATGCTTTACATGT
GTTTAGTCGAGGTTAAAAAAACGTCTAGGCCCCCCGAACCACGGGGACGTGGTTTTCCTTTGAAAAACAC
GATGATAAGCTTACCGGTACGCGTGATAGCTTGCCACAACCCGTACCAAAGATGGATAGATCCGGAAAGC
CTGAACTCACCGCGACGTCTGTCGAGAAGTTTCTGATCGAAAAGTTCGACAGCGTCTCCGACCTGATGCA
GCTCTCGGAGGGCGAAGAATCTCGTGCTTTCAGCTTCGATGTAGGAGGGCGTGGATATGTCCTGCGGGTA
AATAGCTGCGCCGATGGTTTCTACAAAGATCGTTATGTTTATCGGCACTTTGCATCGGCCGCGCTCCCGA
TTCCGGAAGTGCTTGACATTGGGGAATTCAGCGAGAGCCTGACCTATTGCATCTCCCGCCGTGCACAGGG
TGTCACGTTGCAAGACCTGCCTGAAACCGAACTGCCCGCTGTTCTGCAGCCGGTCGCGGAGGCCATGGAT
GCGATCGCTGCGGCCGATCTTAGCCAGACGAGCGGGTTCGGCCCATTCGGACCGCAAGGAATCGGTCAAT
ACACTACATGGCGTGATTTCATATGCGCGATTGCTGATCCCCATGTGTATCACTGGCAAACTGTGATGGA
CGACACCGTCAGTGCGTCCGTCGCGCAGGCTCTCGATGAGCTGATGCTTTGGGCCGAGGACTGCCCCGAA
GTCCGGCACCTCGTGCACGCGGATTTCGGCTCCAACAATGTCCTGACGGACAATGGCCGCATAACAGCGG
TCATTGACTGGAGCGAGGCGATGTTCGGGGATTCCCAATACGAGGTCGCCAACATCTTCTTCTGGAGGCC
GTGGTTGGCTTGTATGGAGCAGCAGACGCGCTACTTCGAGCGGAGGCATCCGGAGCTTGCAGGATCGCCG
CGGCTCCGGGCGTATATGCTCCGCATTGGTCTTGACCAACTCTATCAGAGCTTGGTTGACGGCAATTTCG
ATGATGCAGCTTGGGCGCAGGGTCGATGCGACGCAATCGTCCGATCCGGAGCCGGGACTGTCGGGCGTAC
ACAAATCGCCCGCAGAAGCGCGGCCGTCTGGACCGATGGCTGTGTAGAAGTACTCGCCGATAGTGGAAAC
CGACGCCCCAGCACTCGTCCGAGGGCAAAGGAATAGAGTAGATGCCGACCGAACAAGAGCTGATTTCGAG
AACGCCTCAGCCAGCAACTCGCGCGAGCCTAGCAAGGCAAATGCGAGAGAACGGCCTTACGCTTGGTGGC
ACAGTTCTCGTCCACAGTTCGCTAAGCTCGCTCGGCTGGGTCGCGGGAGGGCCGGTCGCAGTGATTCAGG
CCCTTCTGGATTGTGTTGGTCCCCAGGGCACGATTGTCATGCCCACGCACTCGGGTGATCTGACTGATCC
CGCAGATTGGAGATCGCCGCCCGTGCCTGCCGATTGGGTGCAGATCTCTAGATCTGTACAAGTAAAGCGG
CCGCGACTCTAGATCATAATCAGCCATACCACATTTGTAGAGGTTTTACTTGCTTTAAAAAACCTCCCAC
ACCTCCCCCTGAACCTGAAACATAAAATGAATGCAATTGTTGTTGTTTAGTCCCTCCCAATTCGATATCA
AGCTTATCGATAATCAACCTCTGGATTACAAAATTTGTGAAAGATTGACTGGTATTCTTAACTATGTTGC
TCCTTTTACGCTATGTGGATACGCTGCTTTAATGCCTTTGTATCATGCTATTGCTTCCCGTATGGCTTTC
ATTTTCTCCTCCTTGTATAAATCCTGGTTGCTGTCTCTTTATGAGGAGTTGTGGCCCGTTGTCAGGCAAC
GTGGCGTGGTGTGCACTGTGTTTGCTGACGCAACCCCCACTGGTTGGGGCATTGCCACCACCTGTCAGCT
CCTTTCCGGGACTTTCGCTTTCCCCCTCCCTATTGCCACGGCGGAACTCATCGCCGCCTGCCTTGCCCGC
TGCTGGACAGGGGCTCGGCTGTTGGGCACTGACAATTCCGTGGTGTTGTCGGGGAAATCATCGTCCTTTC
CTTGGCTGCTCGCCTGTGTTGCCACCTGGATTCTGCGCGGGACGTCCTTCTGCTACGTCCCTTCGGCCCT
CAATCCAGCGGACCTTCCTTCCCGCGGCCTGCTGCCGGCTCTGCGGCCTCTTCCGCGTCTTCGCCTTCGC
CCTCAGACGAGTCGGATCTCCCTTTGGGCCGCCTCCCCGCATCGATACCGTCGACCTCGATCGAGACCTA
GAAAAACATGGAGCAATCACAAGTAGCAATACAGCAGCTACCAATGCTGATTGTGCCTGGCTAGAAGCAC
AAGAGGAGGAGGAGGTGGGTTTTCCAGTCACACCTCAGGTACCTTTAAGACCAATGACTTACAAGGCAGC
TGTAGATCTTAGCCACTTTTTAAAAGAAAAGGGGGGACTGGAAGGGCTAATTCACTCCCAACGAAGACAA
GATATCCTTGATCTGTGGATCTACCACACACAAGGCTACTTCCCTGATTGGCAGAACTACACACCAGGGC
CAGGGATCAGATATCCACTGACCTTTGGATGGTGCTACAAGCTAGTACCAGTTGAGCAAGAGAAGGTAGA
AGAAGCCAATGAAGGAGAGAACACCCGCTTGTTACACCCTGTGAGCCTGCATGGGATGGATGACCCGGAG
AGAGAAGTATTAGAGTGGAGGTTTGACAGCCGCCTAGCATTTCATCACATGGCCCGAGAGCTGCATCCGG
ACTGTACTGGGTCTCTCTGGTTAGACCAGATCTGAGCCTGGGAGCTCTCTGGCTAACTAGGGAACCCACT
GCTTAAGCCTCAATAAAGCTTGCCTTGAGTGCTTCAAGTAGTGTGTGCCCGTCTGTTGTGTGACTCTGGT
AACTAGAGATCCCTCAGACCCTTTTAGTCAGTGTGGAAAATCTCTAGCAGGGCCCGTTTAAACCCGCTGA
TCAGCCTCGACTGTGCCTTCTAGTTGCCAGCCATCTGTTGTTTGCCCCTCCCCCGTGCCTTCCTTGACCC
TGGAAGGTGCCACTCCCACTGTCCTTTCCTAATAAAATGAGGAAATTGCATCGCATTGTCTGAGTAGGTG
TCATTCTATTCTGGGGGGTGGGGTGGGGCAGGACAGCAAGGGGGAGGATTGGGAAGACAATAGCAGGCAT
GCTGGGGATGCGGTGGGCTCTATGGCTTCTGAGGCGGAAAGAACCAGCTGGGGCTCTAGGGGGTATCCCC
[124 nt withheld, positions 11971-12094]
C
[91 nt withheld, positions 12096-12186]
A
[49 nt withheld, positions 12188-12236]
CCTTTGACGTTGGAGTCCACGTTCTTT
[37 nt withheld, positions 12264-12300]
ACCCTATCTCGGTCTATTCTTTTGATTTATAAGGGATTTTGCCGATTTCGGCCTATTGGTTAAAAAATGA
GCTGATTTAACAAAAATTTAACGCGAATTAATTCTGTGGAATGTGTGTCAGTTAGGGTGTGGAAAGTCCC
CAGGCTCCCCAGCAGGCAGAAGTATGCAAAGCATGCATCTCAATTAGTCAGCAACCAGGTGTGGAAAGTC
CCCAGGCTCCCCAGCAGGCAGAAGTATGCAAAGCATGCATCTCAATTAGTCAGCAACCATAGTCCCGCCC
CTAACTCCGCCCATCCCGCCCCTAACTCCGCCCAGTTCCGCCCATTCTCCGCCCCATGGCTGACTAATTT
TTTTTATTTATGCAGAGGCCGAGGCCGCCTCTGCCTCTGAGCTATTCCAGAAGTAGTGAGGAGGCTTTTT
TGGAGGCCTAGGCTTTTGCAAAAAGCTCCCGGGAGCTTGTATATCCATTTTCGGATCTGATCAGCACGTG
TTGACAATTAATCATCGGCATAGTATATCGGCATAGTATAATACGACAAGGTGAGGAACTAAACCATGGC
CAAGTTGACCAGTGCCGTTCCGGTGCTCACCGCGCGCGACGTCGCCGGAGCGGTCGAGTTCTGGACCGAC
CGGCTCGGGTTCTCCCGGGACTTCGTGGAGGACGACTTCGCCGGTGTGGTCCGGGACGACGTGACCCTGT
TCATCAGCGCGGTCCAGGACCAGGTGGTGCCGGACAACACCCTGGCCTGGGTGTGGGTGCGCGGCCTGGA
CGAGCTGTACGCCGAGTGGTCGGAGGTCGTGTCCACGAACTTCCGGGACGCCTCCGGGCCGGCCATGACC
GAGATCGGCGAGCAGCCGTGGGGGCGGGAGTTCGCCCTGCGCGACCCGGCCGGCAACTGCGTGCACTTCG
TGGCCGAGGAGCAGGACTGACACGTGCTACGAGATTTCGATTCCACCGCCGCCTTCTATGAAAGGTTGGG
CTTCGGAATCGTTTTCCGGGACGCCGGCTGGATGATCCTCCAGCGCGGGGATCTCATGCTGGAGTTCTTC
GCCCACCCCAACTTGTTTATTGCAGCTTATAATGGTTACAAATAAAGCAATAGCATCACAAATTTCACAA
ATAAAGCATTTTTTTCACTGCATTCTAGTTGTGGTTTGTCCAAACTCATCAATGTATCTTATCATGTCTG
TATACCGTCGACCTCTAGCTAGAGCTTGGCGTAATCATGGTCATAGCTGTTTCCTGTGTGAAATTGTTAT
CCGCTCACAATTCCACACAACATACGAGCCGGAAGCATAAAGTGTAAAGCCTGGGGTGCCTAATGAGTGA
GCTAACTCACATTAATTGCGTTGCGCTCACTGCCCGCTTTCCAGTCGGGAAACCTGTCGTGCCAGCTGCA
TTAATGAATCGGCCAACGCGCGGGGAGAGGCGGTTTGCGTATTGGGCGCTCTTCCGCTTCCTCGCTCACT
GACTCGCTGCGCTCGGTCGTTCGGCTGCGGCGAGCGGTATCAGCTCACTCAAAGGCGGTAATACGGTTAT
CCACAGAATCAGGGGATAACGCAGGAAAGAACATGTGAGCAAAAGGCCAGCAAAAGGCCAGGAACCGTAA
AAAGGCCGCGTTGCTGGCGTTTTTCCATAGGCTCCGCCCCCCTGACGAGCATCACAAAAATCGACGCTCA
AGTCAGAGGTGGCGAAACCCGACAGGACTATAAAGATACCAGGCGTTTCCCCCTGGAAGCTCCCTCGTGC
GCTCTCCTGTTCCGACCCTGCCGCTTACCGGATACCTGTCCGCCTTTCTCCCTTCGGGAAGCGTGGCGCT
TTCTCATAGCTCACGCTGTAGGTATCTCAGTTCGGTGTAGGTCGTTCGCTCCAAGCTGGGCTGTGTGCAC
GAACCCCCCGTTCAGCCCGACCGCTGCGCCTTATCCGGTAACTATCGTCTTGAGTCCAACCCGGTAAGAC
ACGACTTATCGCCACTGGCAGCAGCCACTGGTAACAGGATTAGCAGAGCGAGGTATGTAGGCGGTGCTAC
AGAGTTCTTGAAGTGGTGGCCTAACTACGGCTACACTAGAAGAACAGTATTTGGTATCTGCGCTCTGCTG
AAGCCAGTTACCTTCGGAAAAAGAGTTGGTAGCTCTTGATCCGGCAAACAAACCACCGCTGGTAGCGGTG
GTTTTTTTGTTTGCAAGCAGCAGATTACGCGCAGAAAAAAAGGATCTCAAGAAGATCCTTTGATCTTTTC
TACGGGGTCTGACGCTCAGTGGAACGAAAACTCACGTTAAGGGATTTTGGTCATGAGATTATCAAAAAGG
ATCTTCACCTAGATCCTTTTAAATTAAAAATGAAGTTTTAAATCAATCTAAAGTATATATGAGTAAACTT
GGTCTGACAGTTACCAATGCTTAATCAGTGAGGCACCTATCTCAGCGATCTGTCTATTTCGTTCATCCAT
AGTTGCCTGACTCCCCGTCGTGTAGATAACTACGATACGGGAGGGCTTACCATCTGGCCCCAGTGCTGCA
ATGATACCGCGAGACCCACGCTCACCGGCTCCAGATTTATCAGCAATAAACCAGCCAGCCGGAAGGGCCG
AGCGCAGAAGTGGTCCTGCAACTTTATCCGCCTCCATCCAGTCTATTAATTGTTGCCGGGAAGCTAGAGT
AAGTAGTTCGCCAGTTAATAGTTTGCGCAACGTTGTTGCCATTGCTACAGGCATCGTGGTGTCACGCTCG
TCGTTTGGTATGGCTTCATTCAGCTCCGGTTCCCAACGATCAAGGCGAGTTACATGATCCCCCATGTTGT
GCAAAAAAGCGGTTAGCTCCTTCGGTCCTCCGATCGTTGTCAGAAGTAAGTTGGCCGCAGTGTTATCACT
CATGGTTATGGCAGCACTGCATAATTCTCTTACTGTCATGCCATCCGTAAGATGCTTTTCTGTGACTGGT
GAGTACTCAACCAAGTCATTCTGAGAATAGTGTATGCGGCGACCGAGTTGCTCTTGCCCGGCGTCAATAC
GGGATAATACCGCGCCACATAGCAGAACTTTAAAAGTGCTCATCATTGGAAAACGTTCTTCGGGGCGAAA
ACTCTCAAGGATCTTACCGCTGTTGAGATCCAGTTCGATGTAACCCACTCGTGCACCCAACTGATCTTCA
GCATCTTTTACTTTCACCAGCGTTTCTGGGTGAGCAAAAACAGGAAGGCAAAATGCCGCAAAAAAGGGAA
TAAGGGCGACACGGAAATGTTGAATACTCATACTCTTCCTTTTTCAATATTATTGAAGCATTTATCAGGG
TTATTGTCTCATGAGCGGATACATATTTGAATGTATTTAGAAAAATAAACAAATAGGGGTTCCGCGCACA
TTTCCCCGAAAAGTGCCACCTGACGTCGACGGATCGGGAGATCTCCCGATCCCCTATGGTGCACTCTCAG
TACAATCTGCTCTGATGCCGCATAGTTAAGCCAGTATCTG
