>Addgene plasmid #98395 | pSLIK TT 3xFLAG LacZ hygro | depositor partial sequence | sequence record 180506 | pDONR223_LacZ
GTCGTTTTACAACGTCGTGACTGGGAAAACCCTGGCGTTACCCAACTTAATCGCCTTGCAGCACATCCCC
CTTTCGCCAGCTGGCGTAATAGCGAAGAGGCCCGCACCGATCGCCCTTCCCAACAGTTGCGCAGCCTGAA
TGGCGAATGGCGCTTTGCCTGGTTTCCGGCACCAGAAGCGGTGCCGGAAAGCTGGCTGGAGTGCGATCTT
CCTGAGGCCGATACTGTCGTCGTCCCCTCAAACTGGCAGATGCACGGTTACGATGCGCCCATCTACACCA
ACGTGACCTATCCCATTACGGTCAATCCGCCGTTTGTTCCCACGGAGAATCCGACGGGTTGTTACTCGCT
CACATTTAATGTTGATGAAAGCTGGCTACAGGAAGGCCAGACGCGAATTATTTTTGATGGCGTTAACTCG
GCGTTTCATCTGTGGTGCAACGGGCGCTGGGTCGGTTACGGCCAGGACAGTCGTTTGCCGTCTGAATTTG
ACCTGAGCGCATTTTTACGCGCCGGAGAAAACCGCCTCGCGGTGATGGTGCTGCGCTGGAGTGACGGCAG
TTATCTGGAAGATCAGGATATGTGGCGGATGAGCGGCATTTTCCGTGACGTCTCGTTGCTGCATAAACCG
ACTACACAAATCAGCGATTTCCATGTTGCCACTCGCTTTAATGATGATTTCAGCCGCGCTGTACTGGAGG
CTGAAGTTCAGATGTGCGGCGAGTTGCGTGACTACCTACGGGTAACAGTTTCTTTATGGCAGGGTGAAAC
GCAGGTCGCCAGCGGCACCGCGCCTTTCGGCGGTGAAATTATCGATGAGCGTGGTGGTTATGCCGATCGC
GTCACACTACGTCTGAACGTCGAAAACCCGAAACTGTGGAGCGCCGAAATCCCGAATCTCTATCGTGCGG
TGGTTGAACTGCACACCGCCGACGGCACGCTGATTGAAGCAGAAGCCTGCGATGTCGGTTTCCGCGAGGT
GCGGATTGAAAATGGTCTGCTGCTGCTGAACGGCAAGCCGTTGCTGATTCGAGGCGTTAACCGTCACGAG
CATCATCCTCTGCATGGTCAGGTCATGGATGAGCAGACGATGGTGCAGGATATCCTGCTGATGAAGCAGA
ACAACTTTAACGCCGTGCGCTGTTCGCATTATCCGAACCATCCGCTGTGGTACACGCTGTGCGACCGCTA
CGGCCTGTATGTGGTGGATGAAGCCAATATTGAAACCCACGGCATGGTGCCAATGAATCGTCTGACCGAT
GATCCGCGCTGGCTACCGGCGATGAGCGAACGCGTAACGCGAATGGTGCAGCGCGATCGTAATCACCCGA
GTGTGATCATCTGGTCGCTGGGGAATGAATCAGGCCACGGCGCTAATCACGACGCGCTGTATCGCTGGAT
CAAATCTGTCGATCCTTCCCGCCCGGTGCAGTATGAAGGCGGCGGAGCCGACACCACGGCCACCGATATT
ATTTGCCCGATGTACGCGCGCGTGGATGAAGACCAGCCCTTCCCGGCTGTGCCGAAATGGTCCATCAAAA
AATGGCTTTCGCTACCTGGAGAGACGCGCCCGCTGATCCTTTGCGAATACGCCCACGCGATGGGTAACAG
TCTTGGCGGTTTCGCTAAATACTGGCAGGCGTTTCGTCAGTATCCCCGTTTACAGGGCGGCTTCGTCTGG
GACTGGGTGGATCAGTCGCTGATTAAATATGATGAAAACGGCAACCCGTGGTCGGCTTACGGCGGTGATT
TTGGCGATACGCCGAACGATCGCCAGTTCTGTATGAACGGTCTGGTCTTTGCCGACCGCACGCCGCATCC
AGCGCTGACGGAAGCAAAACACCAGCAGCAGTTTTTCCAGTTCCGTTTATCCGGGCAAACCATCGAAGTG
ACCAGCGAATACCTGTTCCGTCATAGCGATAACGAGCTCCTGCACTGGATGGTGGCGCTGGATGGTAAGC
CGCTGGCAAGCGGTGAAGTGCCTCTGGATGTCGCTCCACAAGGTAAACAGTTGATTGAACTGCCTGAACT
ACCGCAGCCGGAGAGCGCCGGGCAACTCTGGCTCACAGTACGCGTAGTGCAACCGAACGCGACCGCATGG
TCAGAAGCCGGCCACATCAGCGCCTGGCAGCAGTGGCGTCTGGCGGAAAACCTCAGTGTGACGCTCCCCG
CCGCGTCCCACGCCATCCCGCATCTGACCACCAGCGAAATGGATTTTTGCATCGAGCTGGGTAATAAGCG
TTGGCAATTTAACCGCCAGTCAGGCTTTCTTTCACAGATGTGGATTGGCGATAAAAAACAACTGCTGACG
CCGCTGCGCGATCAGTTCACCCGTGCACCGCTGGATAACGACATTGGCGTAAGTGAAGCGACCCGCATTG
ACCCTAACGCCTGGGTCGAACGCTGGAAGGCGGCGGGCCATTACCAGGCCGAAGCAGCGTTGTTGCAGTG
CACGGCAGATACACTTGCTGACGCGGTGCTGATTACGACCGCTCACGCGTGGCAGCATCAGGGGAAAACC
TTATTTATCAGCCGGAAAACCTACCGGATTGATGGTAGTGGTCAAATGGCGATTACCGTTGATGTTGAAG
TGGCGAGCGATACACCGCATCCGGCGCGGATTGGCCTGAACTGCCAGCTGGCGCAGGTAGCAGAGCGGGT
AAACTGGCTCGGATTAGGGCCGCAAGAAAACTATCCCGACCGCCTTACTGCCGCCTGTTTTGACCGCTGG
GATCTGCCATTGTCAGACATGTATACCCCGTACGTCTTCCCGAGCGAAAACGGTCTGCGCTGCGGGACGC
GCGAATTGAATTATGGCCCACACCAGTGGCGCGGCGACTTCCAGTTCAACATCAGCCGCTACAGTCAACA
GCAACTGATGGAAACCAGCCATCGCCATCTGCTGCACGCGGAAGAAGGCACATGGCTGAATATCGACGGT
TTCCATATGGGGATTGGTGGAGACGACTCCTGGAGCCCGTCAGTATCGGCGGAATTACAGCTGAGCGCCG
GTCGCTACCATTACCAGTTGGTCTGGTGTCAAAAA
